Addgene plasmid #233598: OMM-long-CFAST10
Purpose: Expression of CFAST10 on the OMM membrane after a long linker
Depositing lab: Riccardo Filadi. Depositing organization: CNR, Institute of Neuroscience. Publication: Simultaneous detection of membrane contact dynamics and associated Ca(2+) signals by reversible chemogenetic reporters. Garcia Casas P, Rossini M, Pavenius L, Saeed M, Arnst N, Sonda S, Fernandes T, D'Arsie I, Bruzzone M, Berno V, Raimondi A, Sassano ML, Naia L, Barbieri E, Sigismund S, Agostinis P, Sturlese M, Niemeyer BA, Brismar H, Ankarcrona M, Gautier A, Pizzo P, Filadi R. Nat Commun. 2024 Nov 12;15(1):9775. doi: 10.1038/s41467-024-52985-0. PubMed 39532847.
Backbone
  Vector backbone: pcDNA3
  Vector type: Mammalian Expression
Growth in bacteria
  Bacterial resistance: Ampicillin, 100 μg/mL
  Growth temperature: 37°C
  Growth strain: DH5alpha
  Copy number: High Copy
Gene/Insert
  Gene/Insert name: CFAST10
  Species: H. sapiens (human); Other
  Promoter: CMV
  Cloning method: Restriction Enzyme; 5′ cloning site Unknown (unknown if destroyed)
Terms and licenses: Academic/Nonprofit Terms; Industry Terms: Not Available to Industry
How to cite: OMM-long-CFAST10 was a gift from Riccardo Filadi (Addgene plasmid # 233598 ; http://n2t.net/addgene:233598 ; RRID:Addgene_233598)
