[The description below was written by a language model from this plasmid's Addgene catalogue record and pLannotate feature annotations shown in this document.]
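Description:
OMM-long-CFAST10 is a mammalian expression plasmid built on the pcDNA3 backbone (about 5.8 kb in the sequenced record) that places the CFAST10 fragment on the cytosolic face of the outer mitochondrial membrane (OMM). It is propagated in E. coli through a high-copy ColE1/pUC-type origin with ampicillin selection from the AmpR (β-lactamase) cassette. An f1 origin is also present. For mammalian cells, an SV40 early promoter drives a neomycin phosphotransferase gene followed by an SV40 polyadenylation signal, the usual pcDNA3 arrangement that permits G418 selection of stable transfectants.

The expression cassette uses the CMV immediate-early enhancer and promoter, with a bGH polyadenylation signal downstream. T7 and SP6 promoters flank the insert, as is standard for this backbone. The annotated open reading frame begins with a fragment of human TOMM70, the outer-membrane import receptor, spanning roughly 330 nt. This fragment presumably supplies both the membrane anchor and the "long" linker named in the catalogue entry, although the record does not define the linker boundaries. It is followed directly by a very short segment matching the FAST tag, a small fluorogen-binding protein derived from photoactive yellow protein. This segment corresponds to CFAST10, the small C-terminal piece of a split-FAST system.

On its own, CFAST10 is not expected to be fluorescent. Signal arises when it reversibly complements a matching N-terminal FAST fragment in the presence of a cell-permeant fluorogen. According to the associated publication title, the construct belongs to a set of reversible chemogenetic reporters for detecting membrane contact dynamics and associated calcium signals. It would presumably be paired with a partner fragment targeted to another organelle membrane, though that partner is not described in this record.
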