Features (pLannotate 1.2.2; 22 found; start..end, strand, type, name):
     28..80      -  misc_feature   bom (fragment): basis of mobility region from pBR322
    235..614     +  enhancer       CMV enhancer: human cytomegalovirus immediate early enhancer
    615..818     +  promoter       CMV promoter: human cytomegalovirus (CMV) immediate early promoter
    814..847     +  LTR            5' LTR (truncated) (fragment): truncated 5' long terminal repeat (LTR) from HIV-1
    863..881     +  promoter       T7 promoter: promoter for bacteriophage T7 RNA polymerase
    912..1244    +  CDS            TOMM70 (fragment): TOM70_HUMAN - Also known as KIAA0719, TOM70, TOMM70A. Experimental evidence at protein level: Swiss-Prot protein existence level 1. Acts as receptor of the preprotein translocase complex of the outer mitochondrial membrane (TOM complex). Recognizes and mediates the translocation of mitochondrial preproteins from the cytosol into the mitochondria in a chaperone dependent manner (PubMed:12526792). Mediates TBK1 and IRF3 activation induced by MAVS in response to Sendai virus infection and promotes host antiviral responses during virus infection (PubMed:20628368, PubMed:25609812). Upon Sendai viru
   1248..1281    +  CDS            Y-FAST (fragment): small protein tag, derived from photoactive yellow protein, that allows in vivo fluorescent labeling by addition of a cell-permeant fluorogen (Plamont et al., 2016)
   1340..1358    -  promoter       SP6 promoter: promoter for bacteriophage SP6 RNA polymerase
   1384..1608    +  polyA_signal   bGH poly(A) signal: bovine growth hormone polyadenylation signal
   1612..1633    +  promoter       SV40 promoter (fragment): SV40 enhancer and early promoter
   1654..2082    +  rep_origin     f1 ori (sequence partly withheld): f1 bacteriophage origin of replication; arrow indicates direction of (+) strand synthesis
   2096..2425    +  promoter       SV40 promoter: SV40 enhancer and early promoter
   2492..3283    +  CDS            neo: KKA2_KLEPN - Also known as kan, nptII. Experimental evidence at protein level: Swiss-Prot protein existence level 1. Resistance to kanamycin, neomycin, paromomycin, ribostamycin, butirosin and gentamicin B. From Klebsiella pneumoniae.
   3307..3465    +  CDS            ble (fragment): BLE_KLEPN - Experimental evidence at protein level: Swiss-Prot protein existence level 1. Binding protein with a strong affinity to the bleomycin family of antibiotics. Binds to CL990; an antimitotic-antibiotic compound. From Klebsiella pneumoniae.
   3460..3581    +  polyA_signal   SV40 poly(A) signal: SV40 polyadenylation signal
   3654..3670    -  protein_bind   lac operator: The lac repressor binds to the lac operator to inhibit transcription in E. coli. This inhibition can be relieved by adding lactose or isopropyl-β-D-thiogalactopyranoside (IPTG). lac repressor encoded by lacI
   3678..3708    -  promoter       lac promoter: promoter for the E. coli lac operon
   3723..3744    -  protein_bind   CAP binding site: CAP binding activates transcription in the presence of cAMP. E. coli catabolite activator protein
   3757..3849    -  CDS            lacI (fragment): lac repressor; lacI; The lac repressor binds to the lac operator to inhibit transcription in E. coli. This inhibition can be relieved by adding lactose or isopropyl-β-D-thiogalactopyranoside (IPTG).
   4032..4620    -  rep_origin     ori: high-copy-number ColE1/pMB1/pBR322/pUC origin of replication
   4791..5651    -  CDS            AmpR: β-lactamase; bla; confers resistance to ampicillin, carbenicillin, and related antibiotics
   5652..5756    -  promoter       AmpR promoter: bla
>Addgene plasmid #233598 | OMM-long-CFAST10 | addgene full sequence | sequence record 468028 | Addgene NGS Result
GACGGATCGGGAGATCTCCCGATCCCCTATGGTGCACTCTCAGTACAATCTGCTCTGATGCCGCATAGTT
AAGCCAGTATCTGCTCCCTGCTTGTGTGTTGGAGGTCGCTGAGTAGTGCGCGAGCAAAATTTAAGCTACA
ACAAGGCAAGGCTTGACCGACAATTGCATGAAGAATCTGCTTAGGGTTAGGCGTTTTGCGCTGCTTCGCG
ATGTACGGGCCAGATATACGCGTTGACATTGATTATTGACTAGTTATTAATAGTAATCAATTACGGGGTC
ATTAGTTCATAGCCCATATATGGAGTTCCGCGTTACATAACTTACGGTAAATGGCCCGCCTGGCTGACCG
CCCAACGACCCCCGCCCATTGACGTCAATAATGACGTATGTTCCCATAGTAACGCCAATAGGGACTTTCC
ATTGACGTCAATGGGTGGAGTATTTACGGTAAACTGCCCACTTGGCAGTACATCAAGTGTATCATATGCC
AAGTACGCCCCCTATTGACGTCAATGACGGTAAATGGCCCGCCTGGCATTATGCCCAGTACATGACCTTA
TGGGACTTTCCTACTTGGCAGTACATCTACGTATTAGTCATCGCTATTACCATGGTGATGCGGTTTTGGC
AGTACATCAATGGGCGTGGATAGCGGTTTGACTCACGGGGATTTCCAAGTCTCCACCCCATTGACGTCAA
TGGGAGTTTGTTTTGGCACCAAAATCAACGGGACTTTCCAAAATGTCGTAACAACTCCGCCCCATTGACG
CAAATGGGCGGTAGGCGTGTACGGTGGGAGGTCTATATAAGCAGAGCTCTCTGGCTAACTAGAGAACCCA
CTGCTTACTGGCTTATCGAAATTAATACGACTCACTATAGGGAGACCCAAGCTTCGCAGAGGACACTTGT
CATGGCCGCCTCTAAACCTGTGGAGGCAGCGGTGGTCGCAGCCGCTGTACCGAGCTCCGGGAGTGGGGTG
GGCGGCGGCGGGACTGCGGGCCCGGGCACGGGGGGGCTGCCGCGATGGCAGCTGGCTCTGGCGGTCGGGG
CACCCCTGCTGCTGGGCGCGGGTGCCATATACCTGTGGAGTCGGCAGCAACGGCGCCGGGAGGCCAGAGG
CCGGGGCGACGCCAGCGGCCTGAAGCGCAACAGCGAACGGAAGACCCCGGAGGGCAGGGCCAGTCCGGCC
CCGGGCAGCGGACACCCTGAAGGTCCCGGTGCTCACTTGGACATGAACTCTCTTGGATCCGGTGACAGCT
ATTGGGTCTTTGTGAAACGGGAATTCTAAGATATCCATCACACTGGCGGCCGCTCGAGCATGCATCTAGA
GGGCCCTATTCTATAGTGTCACCTAAATGCTAGAGCTCGCTGATCAGCCTCGACTGTGCCTTCTAGTTGC
CAGCCATCTGTTGTTTGCCCCTCCCCCGTGCCTTCCTTGACCCTGGAAGGTGCCACTCCCACTGTCCTTT
CCTAATAAAATGAGGAAATTGCATCGCATTGTCTGAGTAGGTGTCATTCTATTCTGGGGGGTGGGGTGGG
GCAGGACAGCAAGGGGGAGGATTGGGAAGACAATAGCAGGCATGCTGGGGATGCGGTGGGCTCTATGGCT
TCTGAGGCGGAAAGAACCAGCTGGGGCTCTAGGGGGTATCCCC
[124 nt withheld, positions 1654-1777]
C
[91 nt withheld, positions 1779-1869]
A
[49 nt withheld, positions 1871-1919]
CCTTTGACGTTGGAGTCCACGTTCTTT
[37 nt withheld, positions 1947-1983]
ACCCTATCTCGGTCTATTCTTTTGATTTATAAGGGATTTTGCCGATTTCGGCCTATTGGTTAAAAAATGA
GCTGATTTAACAAAAATTTAACGCGAATTAATTCTGTGGAATGTGTGTCAGTTAGGGTGTGGAAAGTCCC
CAGGCTCCCCAGCAGGCAGAAGTATGCAAAGCATGCATCTCAATTAGTCAGCAACCAGGTGTGGAAAGTC
CCCAGGCTCCCCAGCAGGCAGAAGTATGCAAAGCATGCATCTCAATTAGTCAGCAACCATAGTCCCGCCC
CTAACTCCGCCCATCCCGCCCCTAACTCCGCCCAGTTCCGCCCATTCTCCGCCCCATGGCTGACTAATTT
TTTTTATTTATGCAGAGGCCGAGGCCGCCTCTGCCTCTGAGCTATTCCAGAAGTAGTGAGGAGGCTTTTT
TGGAGGCCTAGGCTTTTGCAAAAAGCTCCCGGGAGCTTGTATATCCATTTTCGGATCTGATCAAGAGACA
GGATGAGGATCGTTTCGCATGATTGAACAAGATGGATTGCACGCAGGTTCTCCGGCCGCTTGGGTGGAGA
GGCTATTCGGCTATGACTGGGCACAACAGACAATCGGCTGCTCTGATGCCGCCGTGTTCCGGCTGTCAGC
GCAGGGGCGCCCGGTTCTTTTTGTCAAGACCGACCTGTCCGGTGCCCTGAATGAACTGCAGGACGAGGCA
GCGCGGCTATCGTGGCTGGCCACGACGGGCGTTCCTTGCGCAGCTGTGCTCGACGTTGTCACTGAAGCGG
GAAGGGACTGGCTGCTATTGGGCGAAGTGCCGGGGCAGGATCTCCTGTCATCTCACCTTGCTCCTGCCGA
GAAAGTATCCATCATGGCTGATGCAATGCGGCGGCTGCATACGCTTGATCCGGCTACCTGCCCATTCGAC
CACCAAGCGAAACATCGCATCGAGCGAGCACGTACTCGGATGGAAGCCGGTCTTGTCGATCAGGATGATC
TGGACGAAGAGCATCAGGGGCTCGCGCCAGCCGAACTGTTCGCCAGGCTCAAGGCGCGCATGCCCGACGG
CGAGGATCTCGTCGTGACCCATGGCGATGCCTGCTTGCCGAATATCATGGTGGAAAATGGCCGCTTTTCT
GGATTCATCGACTGTGGCCGGCTGGGTGTGGCGGACCGCTATCAGGACATAGCGTTGGCTACCCGTGATA
TTGCTGAAGAGCTTGGCGGCGAATGGGCTGACCGCTTCCTCGTGCTTTACGGTATCGCCGCTCCCGATTC
GCAGCGCATCGCCTTCTATCGCCTTCTTGACGAGTTCTTCTGAGCGGGACTCTGGGGTTCGAAATGACCG
ACCAAGCGACGCCCAACCTGCCATCACGAGATTTCGATTCCACCGCCGCCTTCTATGAAAGGTTGGGCTT
CGGAATCGTTTTCCGGGACGCCGGCTGGATGATCCTCCAGCGCGGGGATCTCATGCTGGAGTTCTTCGCC
CACCCCAACTTGTTTATTGCAGCTTATAATGGTTACAAATAAAGCAATAGCATCACAAATTTCACAAATA
AAGCATTTTTTTCACTGCATTCTAGTTGTGGTTTGTCCAAACTCATCAATGTATCTTATCATGTCTGTAT
ACCGTCGACCTCTAGCTAGAGCTTGGCGTAATCATGGTCATAGCTGTTTCCTGTGTGAAATTGTTATCCG
CTCACAATTCCACACAACATACGAGCCGGAAGCATAAAGTGTAAAGCCTGGGGTGCCTAATGAGTGAGCT
AACTCACATTAATTGCGTTGCGCTCACTGCCCGCTTTCCAGTCGGGAAACCTGTCGTGCCAGCTGCATTA
ATGAATCGGCCAACGCGCGGGGAGAGGCGGTTTGCGTATTGGGCGCTCTTCCGCTTCCTCGCTCACTGAC
TCGCTGCGCTCGGTCGTTCGGCTGCGGCGAGCGGTATCAGCTCACTCAAAGGCGGTAATACGGTTATCCA
CAGAATCAGGGGATAACGCAGGAAAGAACATGTGAGCAAAAGGCCAGCAAAAGGCCAGGAACCGTAAAAA
GGCCGCGTTGCTGGCGTTTTTCCATAGGCTCCGCCCCCCTGACGAGCATCACAAAAATCGACGCTCAAGT
CAGAGGTGGCGAAACCCGACAGGACTATAAAGATACCAGGCGTTTCCCCCTGGAAGCTCCCTCGTGCGCT
CTCCTGTTCCGACCCTGCCGCTTACCGGATACCTGTCCGCCTTTCTCCCTTCGGGAAGCGTGGCGCTTTC
TCATAGCTCACGCTGTAGGTATCTCAGTTCGGTGTAGGTCGTTCGCTCCAAGCTGGGCTGTGTGCACGAA
CCCCCCGTTCAGCCCGACCGCTGCGCCTTATCCGGTAACTATCGTCTTGAGTCCAACCCGGTAAGACACG
ACTTATCGCCACTGGCAGCAGCCACTGGTAACAGGATTAGCAGAGCGAGGTATGTAGGCGGTGCTACAGA
GTTCTTGAAGTGGTGGCCTAACTACGGCTACACTAGAAGAACAGTATTTGGTATCTGCGCTCTGCTGAAG
CCAGTTACCTTCGGAAAAAGAGTTGGTAGCTCTTGATCCGGCAAACAAACCACCGCTGGTAGCGGTGGTT
TTTTTGTTTGCAAGCAGCAGATTACGCGCAGAAAAAAAGGATCTCAAGAAGATCCTTTGATCTTTTCTAC
GGGGTCTGACGCTCAGTGGAACGAAAACTCACGTTAAGGGATTTTGGTCATGAGATTATCAAAAAGGATC
TTCACCTAGATCCTTTTAAATTAAAAATGAAGTTTTAAATCAATCTAAAGTATATATGAGTAAACTTGGT
CTGACAGTTACCAATGCTTAATCAGTGAGGCACCTATCTCAGCGATCTGTCTATTTCGTTCATCCATAGT
TGCCTGACTCCCCGTCGTGTAGATAACTACGATACGGGAGGGCTTACCATCTGGCCCCAGTGCTGCAATG
ATACCGCGAGACCCACGCTCACCGGCTCCAGATTTATCAGCAATAAACCAGCCAGCCGGAAGGGCCGAGC
GCAGAAGTGGTCCTGCAACTTTATCCGCCTCCATCCAGTCTATTAATTGTTGCCGGGAAGCTAGAGTAAG
TAGTTCGCCAGTTAATAGTTTGCGCAACGTTGTTGCCATTGCTACAGGCATCGTGGTGTCACGCTCGTCG
TTTGGTATGGCTTCATTCAGCTCCGGTTCCCAACGATCAAGGCGAGTTACATGATCCCCCATGTTGTGCA
AAAAAGCGGTTAGCTCCTTCGGTCCTCCGATCGTTGTCAGAAGTAAGTTGGCCGCAGTGTTATCACTCAT
GGTTATGGCAGCACTGCATAATTCTCTTACTGTCATGCCATCCGTAAGATGCTTTTCTGTGACTGGTGAG
TACTCAACCAAGTCATTCTGAGAATAGTGTATGCGGCGACCGAGTTGCTCTTGCCCGGCGTCAATACGGG
ATAATACCGCGCCACATAGCAGAACTTTAAAAGTGCTCATCATTGGAAAACGTTCTTCGGGGCGAAAACT
CTCAAGGATCTTACCGCTGTTGAGATCCAGTTCGATGTAACCCACTCGTGCACCCAACTGATCTTCAGCA
TCTTTTACTTTCACCAGCGTTTCTGGGTGAGCAAAAACAGGAAGGCAAAATGCCGCAAAAAAGGGAATAA
GGGCGACACGGAAATGTTGAATACTCATACTCTTCCTTTTTCAATATTATTGAAGCATTTATCAGGGTTA
TTGTCTCATGAGCGGATACATATTTGAATGTATTTAGAAAAATAAACAAATAGGGGTTCCGCGCACATTT
CCCCGAAAAGTGCCACCTGACGTC
