>Addgene plasmid #233598 | OMM-long-CFAST10 | depositor partial sequence | sequence record 468247 | OMM-long-CFAST10
ATGGCCGCCTCTAAACCTGTGGAGGCAGCGGTGGTCGCAGCCGCTGTACCGAGCTCCGGGAGTGGGGTGG
GCGGCGGCGGGACTGCGGGCCCGGGCACGGGGGGGCTGCCGCGATGGCAGCTGGCTCTGGCGGTCGGGGC
ACCCCTGCTGCTGGGCGCGGGTGCCATATACCTGTGGAGTCGGCAGCAACGGCGCCGGGAGGCCAGAGGC
CGGGGCGACGCCAGCGGCCTGAAGCGCAACAGCGAACGGAAGACCCCGGAGGGCAGGGCCAGTCCGGCCC
CGGGCAGCGGACACCCTGAAGGTCCCGGTGCTCACTTGGACATGAACTCTCTTGGATCCGGTGACAGCTA
TTGGGTCTTTGTGAAACGGGAATTCTAAGATATC
